>Addgene plasmid #243899 | pR6Ko1_FRTkanFRT | addgene full sequence | sequence record 488087 | Addgene NGS Result
GGTCTCAGGAGATTCCGGGGATCCGTCGACCTGCAGTTCGAAGTTCCTATTCTCTAGAAAGTATAGGAAC
TTCAGAGCGCTTTTGAAGCTCACGCTGCCGCAAGCACTCAGGGCGCAAGGGCTGCTAAAGGAAGCGGAAC
ACGTAGAAAGCCAGTCCGCAGAAACGGTGCTGACCCCGGATGAATGTCAGCTACTGGGCTATCTGGACAA
GGGAAAACGCAAGCGCAAAGAGAAAGCAGGTAGCTTGCAGTGGGCTTACATGGCGATAGCTAGACTGGGC
GGTTTTATGGACAGCAAGCGAACCGGAATTGCCAGCTGGGGCGCCCTCTGGTAAGGTTGGGAAGCCCTGC
AAAGTAAACTGGATGGCTTTCTTGCCGCCAAGGATCTGATGGCGCAGGGGATCAAGATCTGATCAAGAGA
CAGGATGAGGATCGTTTCGCATGATTGAACAAGATGGATTGCACGCAGGTTCTCCGGCCGCTTGGGTGGA
GAGGCTATTCGGCTATGACTGGGCACAACAGACAATCGGCTGCTCTGATGCCGCCGTGTTCCGGCTGTCA
GCGCAGGGGCGCCCGGTTCTTTTTGTCAAGACCGACCTGTCCGGTGCCCTGAATGAACTGCAGGACGAGG
CAGCGCGGCTATCGTGGCTGGCCACGACGGGCGTTCCTTGCGCAGCTGTGCTCGACGTTGTCACTGAAGC
GGGAAGGGACTGGCTGCTATTGGGCGAAGTGCCGGGGCAGGATCTCCTGTCATCTCACCTTGCTCCTGCC
GAGAAAGTATCCATCATGGCTGATGCAATGCGGCGGCTGCATACGCTTGATCCGGCTACCTGCCCATTCG
ACCACCAAGCGAAACATCGCATCGAGCGAGCACGTACTCGGATGGAAGCCGGTCTTGTCGATCAGGATGA
TCTGGACGAAGAGCATCAGGGGCTCGCGCCAGCCGAACTGTTCGCCAGGCTCAAGGCGCGCATGCCCGAC
GGCGAGGATCTCGTCGTGACCCATGGCGATGCCTGCTTGCCGAATATCATGGTGGAAAATGGCCGCTTTT
CTGGATTCATCGACTGTGGCCGGCTGGGTGTGGCGGACCGCTATCAGGACATAGCGTTGGCTACCCGTGA
TATTGCTGAAGAGCTTGGCGGCGAATGGGCTGACCGCTTCCTCGTGCTTTACGGTATCGCCGCTCCCGAT
TCGCAGCGCATCGCCTTCTATCGCCTTCTTGACGAGTTCTTCTAATAAGGGGATCTTGAAGTTCCTATTC
CGAAGTTCCTATTCTCTAGAAAGTATAGGAACTTCGAAGCAGCTCCAGCCTACACGCTGTCAGGAGGATC
GCTCTGCCATCTAGCACGCTGTCATGAGACCGGATCCTGACTTGTATTCCGCGGTTCTATAGTGTCACCT
AAATAGCTTGGCGTAATTTAGGTCATAGCTGTTTCCTGTCGGACCAAAACGAAAAAAGGCCCCCCTTTCG
GGAGGCCTCTTTTCTGGAATTTGGTACCGAGCAGGCATCAAATAAAACGAAAGGCTCAGTCGAAAGACTG
GGCCTTTCGTTTTATCTGTTGTTTGTCGGTTGAACGCTCTCTGACGTACCGCGGCCGCGTAGAGGATCTG
TTGATCAGCAGTTCAACCTGTTGATAGTACGTACTAAGCTCTCATGTTTCACGTACTAAGCTCTCATGTT
TAACGTACTAAGCTCTCATGTTTAACGAACTAAACCCTCATGGCTAACGTACTAAGCTCTCATGGCTAAC
GTACTAAGCTCTCATGTTTCACGTACTAAGCTCTCATGTTTGAACAATAAAATTAATATAAATCAGCAAC
TTAAATAGCCTCTAAGGTTTTAAGTTTTATAAGAAAAAAAAGAATATATAAGGCTTTTAAAGCTTTTAAG
GTTTAACGGTTGTGGACAACAAGCCAGGGATGTAACGCACTGAGAAGCCCTTAGAGCCTCTCAAAGCAAT
TTTGAGTGACACAGGAACACTTAACGGCTGACATGTGATCATGTTTGACAGCTTATCATCGAATTTCTGC
CATTCATCCGCTTATTATCACTTATTCAGGCGTAGCAACCAGGCGTTTAAGGGCACCAATAACTGCCTTA
AAAAAATTACGCCCCGCCCTGCCACTCGTCGCAATACTGTTGTAATTCATTAAGCATTCTGCCGACATGG
AAGCCATCACAAACGGCATGATGAACCTGAATCGCCAGCGGCATCAGCACCTTGTCGCCTTGCGTATAGT
ATTTGCCCATCGTGAAAACGGGGGCGAAGAAGTTGTCCATATTGGCCACGTTTAAATCAAAACTGGTGAA
ACTCACCCAGGGATTGGCTGACACGAAAAACATATTCTCAATAAACCCTTTAGGGAAATAGGCCAGGTTT
TCACCGTAACACGCCACATCTTGCGAATATATGTGTAGAAACTGCCGGAAATCGTCGTGGTATTCACTCC
AGAGGCTTGAAAACGTTTCAGTTTGCTCATGGAAAACGGTGTAACAAGGGTGAACACTATCCCATATCAC
CAGCTCACCGTCTTTCATTGCCATACGAAATTCCGGATGAGCATTCATCAGGCGGGCAAGAATGTGAATA
AAGGCCGGATAAAACTTGTGCTTATTTTTCTTTACGGTCTTTAAAAAGGCCGTAATATCCAGTTGAACGG
TCTGGTTATAGGTACATTGAGCAACTGACTGAAATGCCTCAAAATGTTCTTTACGATGCCATTGGGATAT
ATCAACGGTGGTATATCCAGTGATTTTTTTCTCCATTTTAGCTTCCTTAGCTCCTGAAAATCTCGATAAC
TCAAAAAATACGCCCGGTAGTGATCTTATTTCATTATGGTGAAAGTTGGAACCTCTTACGTGCCGATCAT
AACATTGTAGAAACGCAAAAAGGCCATCCGTCAGGATGGCCTTCTGCTTAATTTGATGCCTGGCAGTTTA
TGGCGGGCGTCCTGCCCGCCACCCTTTCAGCCAAAAAACTTAAGACCGCCGGTCTTGTCCACTACCTTGC
AGTAATGCGGTGGACAGGATCGGCGGTTTTCTTTTCTCTTCTCAATGTAAAACGACGGCCAGTGAATTGT
AATACGACTCACTATAGGGTTCGGATCC
Features (pLannotate 1.2.2; 13 found; start..end, strand, type, name):
     40..73      +  protein_bind   FRT (minimal): supports FLP-mediated excision but not integration (Turan and Bode, 2011) FLP recombinase from the Saccharomyces cerevisiae 2μ plasmid
     80..409     +  CDS            tnpA (fragment): TN5P_ECOLX - Also known as tnp. Experimental evidence at protein level: Swiss-Prot protein existence level 1. Mediates transposition of transposon Tn5 by a 'cut and paste' mechanism. First, the monomeric transposase binds the 19 bp inverted DNA repeats flanking the transposon. Then, dimerization of the DNA- bound transposase creates a synaptic DNA complex. After nicking of the first DNA strand, excision of the transposon proceeds through a series of intermediates. The transposase then mediates the insertion of the transposon at a new site by strand transfer. The activity of the wild- type tran
    441..1232    +  CDS            neo: KKA2_KLEPN - Also known as kan, nptII. Experimental evidence at protein level: Swiss-Prot protein existence level 1. Resistance to kanamycin, neomycin, paromomycin, ribostamycin, butirosin and gentamicin B. From Klebsiella pneumoniae.
   1248..1295    +  protein_bind   FRT: FLP-mediated recombination occurs in the 8-bp core sequence TCTAGAAA (Turan and Bode, 2011). FLP recombinase from the Saccharomyces cerevisiae 2μ plasmid
   1386..1404    -  promoter       SP6 promoter: promoter for bacteriophage SP6 RNA polymerase
   1509..1555    +  terminator     rrnB T1 terminator: transcription terminator T1 from the E. coli rrnB gene
   1637..1993    +  rep_origin     R6K γ ori: γ replication origin from E. coli plasmid R6K; requires the R6K initiator protein pi for replication
   2005..2022    +  promoter       tet promoter (fragment): E. coli promoter for tetracycline efflux protein gene
   2110..2766    -  CDS            cat: CAT_ECOLX - Experimental evidence at protein level: Swiss-Prot protein existence level 1. This enzyme is an effector of chloramphenicol resistance in bacteria. From Escherichia coli. This protein is used as a marker in many commonly used cloning vectors, such as pACYC184.
   2767..2869    -  promoter       cat promoter: promoter of the E. coli cat gene encoding chloramphenicol acetyltransferase
   2888..2915    -  terminator     rrnB T2 terminator: transcription terminator T2 from the E. coli rrnB gene
   3056..3077    -  CDS            lacZα (fragment): LacZα fragment of β-galactosidase; lacZ fragment
   3080..3098    +  promoter       T7 promoter: promoter for bacteriophage T7 RNA polymerase
