[The description below was written by a language model from this plasmid's Addgene catalogue record and pLannotate feature annotations shown in this document.]
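Description:
pR6Ko1_FRTkanFRT is a small (about 3.1 kb) bacterial plasmid from a GoldenBraid2.0 toolkit adapted for E. coli and related enteric bacteria. It is built on the pR6K backbone, whose R6K γ origin replicates only when the pi initiator protein is supplied in trans. The plasmid is therefore maintained in a pir-expressing host (Pir1), where it is listed as high copy, and cannot persist in ordinary strains. Backbone selection is by chloramphenicol, through a cat gene driven by its native cat promoter. The backbone also contains rrnB T1 and T2 terminators, which insulate the cloning region from read-through transcription. T7 and SP6 promoters flank the insert site, and small remnants of lacZα and a tet promoter are annotated, presumably left over from the original cloning and screening cassette.

The payload is a roughly 1.3 kb synthetic kanamycin resistance cassette installed by Golden Gate assembly. Its coding sequence is the aph/neo (nptII) aminoglycoside phosphotransferase. Upstream lies a stretch annotated as a fragment of the Tn5 transposase gene; this is likely the native Tn5 sequence carrying the gene's promoter, although no promoter for the cassette is explicitly annotated. The cassette is bracketed by a minimal FRT site on one side and a full FRT site on the other, both in the same orientation, so Flp recombinase can excise the marker after use.

The cassette is formatted in the GoldenBraid grammar of an assembled transcription unit, so it can be combined with other units in higher-order assemblies. It can also serve directly as a PCR template for gene knockouts. The conditional origin is convenient here because carried-over template plasmid cannot replicate in pir-negative target strains and produce false kanamycin-resistant colonies.
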