Addgene plasmid #243899: pR6Ko1_FRTkanFRT
Purpose: GoldenBraid2.0 Flp recombinase excisable antibiotic resistance cassette in the grammar of an assembled transcription unit. Ready to be amplified to make gene knockouts.
Depositing lab: Christophe Herman. Depositing organization: Baylor College of Medicine. Publication: GoldenBraid2.0 E. coli: a comprehensive and characterized toolkit for enterics. Cooke MB, Welch KT, Ramirez LD, Wen AX, Marciano DC, Herman C. Synth Biol (Oxf). 2025 Aug 14;10(1):ysaf015. doi: 10.1093/synbio/ysaf015. eCollection 2025. PubMed 40927394.
Backbone
  Vector backbone: pR6K
  Vector type: Bacterial Expression
Growth in bacteria
  Bacterial resistance: Chloramphenicol, 25 μg/mL
  Growth temperature: 37°C
  Growth strain: Pir1
  Copy number: High Copy
Gene/Insert
  Gene/Insert name: aph
  Species: Synthetic
  Insert size (bp): 1307
  Cloning method: Golden Gate
Terms and licenses: Academic/Nonprofit Terms; Industry Terms: Not Available to Industry
How to cite: pR6Ko1_FRTkanFRT was a gift from Christophe Herman (Addgene plasmid # 243899 ; http://n2t.net/addgene:243899 ; RRID:Addgene_243899)
